>Addgene plasmid #245530 | pICSL30002 | addgene full sequence | sequence record 495355 | Addgene NGS Result
GGTCTCACCATGGACAAGCAGAAGAACGGCATCAAGGCCAACTTCAAGATCCGCCACAACATCGAGGACG
GCGGCGTGCAGCTCGCCGACCACTACCAGCAGAACACCCCCATCGGCGACGGCCCCGTGCTGCTGCCCGA
CAACCACTACCTGAGCTACCAGTCCGCCCTGAGCAAAGACCCCAACGAGAAGCGCGATCACATGGTCCTG
CTGGAGTTCGTGACCGCCGCCGGGATCACTCTCGGCATGGACGAGCTGTACAAGGGTAACGCGGCTATTA
GATCAATGTGAGACCACGAGTGATTAATGAATCGGCCAACGCGCGGGGAGAGGCGGTTTGCGTATTGGGC
GCTCTTCCGCTTCCTCGCTCACTGACTCGCTGCGCTCGGTCGTTCGGCTGCGGCGAGCGGTATCAGCTCA
CTCAAAGGCGGTAATACGGTTATCCACAGAATCAGGGGATAACGCAGGAAAGAACATGTGAGCAAAAGGC
CAGCAAAAGGCCAGGAACCGTAAAAAGGCCGCGTTGCTGGCGTTTTTCCATAGGCTCCGCCCCCCTGACG
AGCATCACAAAAATCGACGCTCAAGTCAGAGGTGGCGAAACCCGACAGGACTATAAAGATACCAGGCGTT
TCCCCCTGGAAGCTCCCTCGTGCGCTCTCCTGTTCCGACCCTGCCGCTTACCGGATACCTGTCCGCCTTT
CTCCCTTCGGGAAGCGTGGCGCTTTCTCATAGCTCACGCTGTAGGTATCTCAGTTCGGTGTAGGTCGTTC
GCTCCAAGCTGGGCTGTGTGCACGAACCCCCCGTTCAGCCCGACCGCTGCGCCTTATCCGGTAACTATCG
TCTTGAGTCCAACCCGGTAAGACACGACTTATCGCCACTGGCAGCAGCCACTGGTAACAGGATTAGCAGA
GCGAGGTATGTAGGCGGTGCTACAGAGTTCTTGAAGTGGTGGCCTAACTACGGCTACACTAGAAGAACAG
TATTTGGTATCTGCGCTCTGCTGAAGCCAGTTACCTTCGGAAAAAGAGTTGGTAGCTCTTGATCCGGCAA
ACAAACCACCGCTGGTAGCGGTGGTTTTTTTGTTTGCAAGCAGCAGATTACGCGCAGAAAAAAAGGATCT
CAAGAAGATCCTTTGATCTTTTCTACGGGGTCTGACGCTCAGTGGAACGAAAACTCACGTTAAGGGATTT
TGGTCATGAGATTATCAAAAAGGATCTTCACCTAGATCCTTTTAAATTAAAAATGAAGTTTTAAATCAAT
CTAAAGTATATATGAGTAAACTTGGTCTGACAGTTATTTGCCGACTACCTTGGTGATCTCGCCTTTTACG
TAATGGACAAATTCTTCCAACTGATCTGCGCGCGAGGCCAAGCGATCTTCTTCTTGTCCAAGATAAGCCT
GTCTAGCTTCAAGTATGACGGGCTGATACTGGGCCGGCAGGCGCTCCATTGCCCAGTCGGCAGCGACATC
CTTCGGCGCGATTTTGCCGGTTACTGCGCTGTACCAAATGCGGGACAACGTAAGCACTACATTTCGCTCA
TCGCCAGCCCAGTCGGGCGGCGAGTTCCATAGCGTTAAGGTTTCATTTAGCGCCTCAAATAGATCCTGTT
CAGGAACCGGATCAAAGAGTTCCTCCGCCGCTGGACCTACCAAGGCAACGCTATGTTCTCTTGCTTTTGT
CAGCAAGATAGCCAGATCAATGTCGATCGTGGCTGGCTCGAAGATACCTGCAAGAATGTCATTGCGCTGC
CATTCTCCAAATTGCAGTTCGCGCTTAGCTGGATAACGCCACGGAATGATGTCGTCGTGCACAACAATGG
TGACTTCTACAGCGCGGAGAATCTCGCTCTCTCCAGGGGAAGCCGAAGTTTCCAAAAGGTCGTTGATCAA
AGCTCGCCGCGTTGTTTCATCAAGCCTTACGGTCACCGTAACCAGCAAATCAATATCGCTGTGTGGCTTC
AGGCCGCCATCCACTGCGGAGCCGTACAAATGTACGGCCAGCAACGTCGGTTCGAGATGGCGCTCGATGA
CGCCAACTACCTCTGATAGTTGAGTCGATACTTCGGCGATCACCGCTTCCCTCATGATGTTTAACTTTGT
TTTAGGGCGACTGCCCTGCTGCGTAACATCGTTGCTGCTCCATAACATCAAACATCGACCCACGGCGTAA
CGCGCTTGCTGCTTGGATGCCCGAGGCATAGACTGTACCCCAAAAAAAAACAGTCATAACAAGCCATGAA
AACCGCCACTGCGCCGTTACCACCGCTGCGTTCGGTCAAGGTTCTGGACCAGTTGCGTGAGCGCATACTC
TTCCTTTTTCAATATTATTGAAGCATTTATCAGGGTTATTGTCTCATGAGCGGATACATATTTGAATGTA
TTTAGAAAAATAAACAAATAGGGGTTCCGCGCACATTTCCCCGAAAAGTGCCACCTGACGTCTAAGAAAC
CATTATTATCATGACATTAACCTATAAAAATAGGCGTATCACGAGGCCCTTTCGTCCACTGAAGAGCCAC
TGT
Features (pLannotate 1.2.2; 7 found; start..end, strand, type, name):
     13..264     +  CDS            VC155: C-terminal fragment of mVenus for use in bimolecular fluorescence complementation (BiFC) (Kodama and Hu, 2010)
    303..352     -  CDS            lacI (fragment): lac repressor; lacI; The lac repressor binds to the lac operator to inhibit transcription in E. coli. This inhibition can be relieved by adding lactose or isopropyl-β-D-thiogalactopyranoside (IPTG).
    535..1123    -  rep_origin     ori: high-copy-number ColE1/pMB1/pBR322/pUC origin of replication
   1297..2085    -  CDS            aadA: S3AD_ECOLX - Experimental evidence at protein level: Swiss-Prot protein existence level 1. Mediates bacterial resistance to the antibiotics streptomycin and spectinomycin. From Escherichia coli.
   2092..2148    -  CDS            GmR (fragment): gentamycin acetyltransferase; aacC1; confers resistance to gentamycin
   2236..2316    +  CDS            int (fragment): INT2_ECOLX - Protein inferred from homology: Swiss-Prot protein existence level 3. Putative integrase believed to be involved in the insertion of antibiotic resistance genes into plasmids and transposons. From Escherichia coli.
   2307..2411    -  promoter       AmpR promoter: bla
