[The description below was written by a language model from this plasmid's Addgene catalogue record and pLannotate feature annotations shown in this document.]
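Description:
pICSL30002 is a Level 0 Golden Gate part plasmid for the MoClo modular cloning system, built on the small synthetic-biology backbone pICSL01002 (about 2.2 kb; the sequenced plasmid is roughly 2.5 kb in total). It is a purely bacterial storage and donor vector. Replication relies on a high-copy ColE1/pUC-type origin, and selection is by spectinomycin through the aadA adenylyltransferase gene. The annotation also picks up short fragments of lacI, a gentamicin acetyltransferase gene and an integron integrase, plus an AmpR (bla) promoter. These appear to be non-functional remnants of the backbone and of the resistance cassette's origins rather than working parts of the design.

The payload is a 276 bp N-terminal tag module encoding the C-terminal fragment of YFP, derived from Aequorea victoria. The feature table identifies it as VC155, the C-terminal portion of mVenus used in bimolecular fluorescence complementation (BiFC). Internal BsaI and BpiI recognition sites were removed by point mutation, so the part survives Type IIS digestion during assembly. It is released with the fusion overhangs CCAT and AATG, which in the MoClo syntax place it between a promoter/5′ UTR part and a coding sequence, so that the tag is fused in frame to the N-terminus of a protein of interest. The plasmid carries no promoter or terminator for the tag, since these are supplied by other Level 0 parts when a Level 1 transcription unit is assembled. Its typical use is to build split-YFP fusions for testing protein–protein interactions: fluorescence is reconstituted only when this fragment is brought close to a partner protein carrying the complementary N-terminal YFP fragment. The record does not specify an expression host.
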