Addgene plasmid #245530: pICSL30002
Purpose: Level 0 Golden Gate part N-Terminal Tag with overhangs CCAT - AATG
Depositing lab: Mark Youles. Depositing organization: Sainsbury Laboratory, Norwich.
Backbone
  Vector backbone: pICSL01002
  Backbone size w/o insert (bp): 2246
  Vector type: Synthetic Biology
Growth in bacteria
  Bacterial resistance: Spectinomycin, 50 μg/mL
  Growth temperature: 37°C
  Growth strain: DH5alpha
  Copy number: High Copy
Gene/Insert
  Gene/Insert name: N-Terminal tag SplitYFP tag -C terminus of YFP
  Species: Aequorea victoria
  Insert size (bp): 276
  Mutation: BsaI/BpiI sites removed by point-mutation
  Cloning method: Restriction Enzyme; 5′ cloning site BsaI (destroyed during cloning); 3′ cloning site BsaI (destroyed during cloning)
  Sequencing primers: 5′ TCACATGTTCTTTCCTGCG; 3′ GTCTCATGAGCGGATACATATTTGAATG
Terms and licenses: Academic/Nonprofit Terms; Industry Terms: Not Available to Industry
Depositor comments: Level 0 N-Terminal tag module used for GoldenGate assemblies using the MoClo overhang syntax
How to cite: pICSL30002 was a gift from Mark Youles (Addgene plasmid # 245530 ; http://n2t.net/addgene:245530 ; RRID:Addgene_245530)
